Addgene plasmid #62454: pet28a-His6-Keap1
Purpose: His6 tagged Keap1 for E.coli expression
Depositing lab: Yimon Aye. Depositing organization: Cornell University. Publication: Substoichiometric Hydroxynonenylation of a Single Protein Recapitulates Whole-Cell-Stimulated Antioxidant Response. Parvez S, Fu Y, Li J, Long MJ, Lin H, Lee DK, Hu GS, Aye Y. J Am Chem Soc. 2014 Dec 31. 10.1021/ja5084249 PubMed 25544059.
Backbone
  Vector backbone: pet28a
  Backbone manufacturer: EMD Biosciences
  Backbone size w/o insert (bp): 5369
  Total vector size (bp): 7300
  Vector type: Bacterial Expression
Growth in bacteria
  Bacterial resistance: Kanamycin, 50 μg/mL
  Growth temperature: 37°C
  Growth strain: DH5alpha
  Copy number: High Copy
Gene/Insert
  Gene/Insert name: Keap1 (alt name: Kelch-like ECH associated protein 1)
  Species: H. sapiens (human)
  Insert size (bp): 1935
  GenBank ID: NM_203500.1
  Entrez Gene: KEAP1 (a.k.a. INrf2, KLHL19)
  Tag / fusion protein: His-Tag (N terminal on backbone)
  Cloning method: Ligation Independent Cloning
  Sequencing primers: 5′ T7 fwd; 3′ T7 Rev
Terms and licenses: Academic/Nonprofit Terms; Industry Terms: Not Available to Industry
How to cite: pet28a-His6-Keap1 was a gift from Yimon Aye (Addgene plasmid # 62454 ; http://n2t.net/addgene:62454 ; RRID:Addgene_62454)
