[The description below was written by a language model from this plasmid's Addgene catalogue record and pLannotate feature annotations shown in this document.]
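Description:
pet28a-His6-Keap1 is a bacterial expression plasmid built on the pET28a backbone for producing human Keap1 (Kelch-like ECH-associated protein 1, also known as INrf2 or KLHL19) in E. coli with an N-terminal His6 tag supplied by the vector. It is maintained through a ColE1/pBR322-type origin and selected with kanamycin via the aph(3')-Ia resistance gene. The backbone also carries the bom mobility region, the rop gene, an f1 phage origin and short remnants of a tetracycline resistance gene, all typical pBR322-derived pET sequence. The catalogue lists the plasmid as high copy, although rop normally acts to moderate copy number.

Expression follows the standard pET arrangement. A T7 promoter, immediately followed by a lac operator and the strong T7 gene 10 ribosome binding site, drives the His-tagged open reading frame, and a T7 terminator closes the transcription unit. The plasmid-borne lacI gene with its own promoter supplies repressor, so transcription stays off until IPTG is added in a host that provides T7 RNA polymerase. The roughly 1.9 kb insert was introduced by ligation-independent cloning. The automated annotation marks only part of that region as a KEAP1 fragment, and the small "capTEV" and "SET1" hits are partial matches, the former probably reflecting the His-tag region rather than an intact composite tag. The sequenced record is 7,141 nt, slightly shorter than the catalogued total of about 7,300 bp.

The tag allows metal-affinity purification of recombinant Keap1, a component of the antioxidant response pathway. The associated study examined modification of a single protein by hydroxynonenal.
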