Features (pLannotate 1.2.2; 19 found; start..end, strand, type, name):
     20..159     +  misc_feature   bom: basis of mobility region from pBR322
    345..933     -  rep_origin     ori: high-copy-number ColE1/pMB1/pBR322/pUC origin of replication
   1055..1870    +  CDS            KanR: aminoglycoside phosphotransferase; aph(3')-Ia; confers resistance to kanamycin in bacteria or G418 (Geneticin®) in eukaryotes
   1879..1936    -  promoter       AmpR promoter (fragment): bla
   1989..2417    -  rep_origin     f1 ori (sequence partly withheld): f1 bacteriophage origin of replication; arrow indicates direction of (+) strand synthesis
   2454..2501    -  terminator     T7 terminator: transcription terminator for bacteriophage T7 RNA polymerase
   2509..2553    -  CDS            SET1 (fragment): solubility-enhancement tag derived from T7 phage gene 10B
   3100..4428    -  CDS            KEAP1 (fragment) (sequence partly withheld): KEAP1_HUMAN - Also known as INRF2 From Homo sapiens (Human).
   4475..4491    -  CDS            capTEV™ (fragment): composite tag for in vivo biotinylation, TEV protease cleavage, and 6xHis tagging
   4510..4532    -  RBS            RBS: efficient ribosome binding site from bacteriophage T7 gene 10 (Olins and Rangwala, 1989)
   4547..4571    -  protein_bind   lac operator: The lac repressor binds to the lac operator to inhibit transcription in E. coli. This inhibition can be relieved by adding lactose or isopropyl-β-D-thiogalactopyranoside (IPTG). lac repressor encoded by lacI
   4572..4590    -  promoter       T7 promoter: promoter for bacteriophage T7 RNA polymerase
   4612..4891    +  CDS            TcR (fragment): tetracycline efflux protein; tet; confers resistance to tetracycline
   4899..4976    +  promoter       lacI promoter: lacI
   4977..6059    +  CDS            lacI: lac repressor; lacI; The lac repressor binds to the lac operator to inhibit transcription in E. coli. This inhibition can be relieved by adding lactose or isopropyl-β-D-thiogalactopyranoside (IPTG).
   6072..6093    +  protein_bind   CAP binding site: CAP binding activates transcription in the presence of cAMP. E. coli catabolite activator protein
   6108..6399    +  CDS            TcR (fragment): tetracycline efflux protein; tet; confers resistance to tetracycline
   6471..6851    -  CDS            YPB1_ECOLX: Protein predicted: Swiss-Prot protein existence level 4. From Escherichia coli.
   6868..7059    +  CDS            rop: Rop protein, which maintains plasmids at low copy number; rop
>Addgene plasmid #62454 | pet28a-His6-Keap1 | addgene full sequence | sequence record 199007 | Addgene NGS Result
GTGTTGGCGGGTGTCGGGGCGCAGCCATGACCCAGTCACGTAGCGATAGCGGAGTGTATACTGGCTTAAC
TATGCGGCATCAGAGCAGATTGTACTGAGAGTGCACCATTGCGGTGTGAAATACCGCACAGATGCGTAAG
GAGAAAATACCGCATCAGGCGCTCTTCCGCTTCCTCGCTCACTGACTCGCTGCGCTCGGTCGTTCGGCTG
CGGCGAGCGGTATCAGCTCACTCAAAGGCGGTAATACGGTTATCCACAGAATCAGGGGATAACGCAGGAA
AGAACATGTGAGCAAAAGGCCAGCAAAAGGCCAGGAACCGTAAAAAGGCCGCGTTGCTGGCGTTTTTCCA
TAGGCTCCGCCCCCCTGACGAGCATCACAAAAATCGACGCTCAAGTCAGAGGTGGCGAAACCCGACAGGA
CTATAAAGATACCAGGCGTTTCCCCCTGGAAGCTCCCTCGTGCGCTCTCCTGTTCCGACCCTGCCGCTTA
CCGGATACCTGTCCGCCTTTCTCCCTTCGGGAAGCGTGGCGCTTTCTCATAGCTCACGCTGTAGGTATCT
CAGTTCGGTGTAGGTCGTTCGCTCCAAGCTGGGCTGTGTGCACGAACCCCCCGTTCAGCCCGACCGCTGC
GCCTTATCCGGTAACTATCGTCTTGAGTCCAACCCGGTAAGACACGACTTATCGCCACTGGCAGCAGCCA
CTGGTAACAGGATTAGCAGAGCGAGGTATGTAGGCGGTGCTACAGAGTTCTTGAAGTGGTGGCCTAACTA
CGGCTACACTAGAAGGACAGTATTTGGTATCTGCGCTCTGCTGAAGCCAGTTACCTTCGGAAAAAGAGTT
GGTAGCTCTTGATCCGGCAAACAAACCACCGCTGGTAGCGGTGGTTTTTTTGTTTGCAAGCAGCAGATTA
CGCGCAGAAAAAAAGGATCTCAAGAAGATCCTTTGATCTTTTCTACGGGGTCTGACGCTCAGTGGAACGA
AAACTCACGTTAAGGGATTTTGGTCATGAACAATAAAACTGTCTGCTTACATAAACAGTAATACAAGGGG
TGTTATGAGCCATATTCAACGGGAAACGTCTTGCTCTAGGCCGCGATTAAATTCCAACATGGATGCTGAT
TTATATGGGTATAAATGGGCTCGCGATAATGTCGGGCAATCAGGTGCGACAATCTATCGATTGTATGGGA
AGCCCGATGCGCCAGAGTTGTTTCTGAAACATGGCAAAGGTAGCGTTGCCAATGATGTTACAGATGAGAT
GGTCAGACTAAACTGGCTGACGGAATTTATGCCTCTTCCGACCATCAAGCATTTTATCCGTACTCCTGAT
GATGCATGGTTACTCACCACTGCGATCCCCGGGAAAACAGCATTCCAGGTATTAGAAGAATATCCTGATT
CAGGTGAAAATATTGTTGATGCGCTGGCAGTGTTCCTGCGCCGGTTGCATTCGATTCCTGTTTGTAATTG
TCCTTTTAACAGCGATCGCGTATTTCGTCTCGCTCAGGCGCAATCACGAATGAATAACGGTTTGGTTGAT
GCGAGTGATTTTGATGACGAGCGTAATGGCTGGCCTGTTGAACAAGTCTGGAAAGAAATGCATAAACTTT
TGCCATTCTCACCGGATTCAGTCGTCACTCATGGTGATTTCTCACTTGATAACCTTATTTTTGACGAGGG
GAAATTAATAGGTTGTATTGATGTTGGACGAGTCGGAATCGCAGACCGATACCAGGATCTTGCCATCCTA
TGGAACTGCCTCGGTGAGTTTTCTCCTTCATTACAGAAACGGCTTTTTCAAAAATATGGTATTGATAATC
CTGATATGAATAAATTGCAGTTTCATTTGATGCTCGATGAGTTTTTCTAAGAATTAATTCATGAGCGGAT
ACATATTTGAATGTATTTAGAAAAATAAACAAATAGGGGTTCCGCGCACATTTCCCCGAAAAGTGCCACC
TAAATTGTAAGCGTTAATATTTTGTTAAAATTCGCGTTAAATTTTTGTTAAATCAGCTCATTTTTTAACC
AATAGGCCGAAATCGGCAAAATCCCTTATAAATCAAAAGAATAGACCGAGATAGGGT
[37 nt withheld, positions 2088-2124]
AAAGAACGTGGACTCCAACGTCAAAGG
[49 nt withheld, positions 2152-2200]
T
[91 nt withheld, positions 2202-2292]
G
[124 nt withheld, positions 2294-2417]
CCCATTCGCCAATCCGGATATAGTTCCTCCTTTCAGCAAAAAACCCCTCAAGACCCGTTTAGAGGCCCCG
AGGGGTTATGCTAGTTATTGCTCAGCGGTGGCAGCAGCCAACTCAGCTTCCTTTCGGGCTTTGTTATCAA
CAGGTACAGTTCTGCTGGTCAATCTGCTTCCGGCAGGGCTCCAT
[864 nt withheld, positions 2602-3465]
CGCCCGGCAGGGCATCACCTGCGTGGGCTTGTGCAGGGTGAGCTCCTCGAAGATCTTGACCAGGTAGTCC
TTGCAGCGGGAGTCGGACTGCAGGATCTCGCACTTCTGCAGCTGCATCTGCAGGAAGTTCGGCGTCAACG
AGTGGCAGCGCACGGCCCGCAGCAGCGCCTGGACGTAGAACCGTCGCTGTTCGCAGTCGTACTTGACCCA
GTTGATGCAGGCGTGGAAGACCTCGGACTCGCAGCGCACGTTCAGGTCGTCCCGGCTGATGAGGGTCACC
AGTTGGCAGTGGGACAGGTTGAAGAACTCCTCTTGCTTGGCCACCTCCCCAAAATGCATGTAGATGTACT
CCCGGGCACGCTGGTGCAACTCCACACAGCCAATCTGCTCAGCGAAGTTGGCGATGCCGATGGCATTGCT
GGGGTCCAGCTGCTGCACCAGGAAGTCACTGCAGGCACGGACAACGCTGTCGATCTGGTACATGACAGCA
CCGTTCATGACGTGGAGGACACACTTCTCGCCCATGGAGATGGAGGCCGTGTAGGCGAATTCAATGAGGC
GCTCCATGACCTTGGGGTGGATACCCTCAATGGACACCACCTCCATGCCCTGCTCCCGCAGCCCGTTGGT
GAACATGGCCTTGAAGACAGGGCTGGATGAGGCCAGCACCACCTTGTGGGCCATGAACTGGGCGGCCGGT
GCATCCTGGTACTTGACCTGCAGTGTGACGTCACACAGCTGCTGGCTGAGCCGCAGCTCGTTCATGATGC
CAAAGGCCTGCTTGGTATGATCCTCCAGGGTGTAGCTGAAGGTGCGGTTGCCATGCTGGGAGGGCGTCAC
CTCCGCCTTGCACTCAGTGGAGGCGTACATCACCGCGTCCCCTGCCCCCTCAGGGCACTGTGACTGCAGG
GGCAGGAATCGGCAGCAGGCCCCAGCCCCGCTAGGCCTGGGATCTGGCTGCATCCCTGAGCCCTGGAAAT
ACAAGTTTTCTCCGGAGCCGGAGCTGCTGTGATGATGATGATGATGGCTGCTGCCCATGGTATATCTCCT
TCTTAAAGTTAAACAAAATTATTTCTAGAGGGGAATTGTTATCCGCTCACAATTCCCCTATAGTGAGTCG
TATTAATTTCGCGGGATCGAGATCTCGATCCTCTACGCCGGACGCATCGTGGCCGGCATCACCGGCGCCA
CAGGTGCGGTTGCTGGCGCCTATATCGCCGACATCACCGATGGGGAAGATCGGGCTCGCCACTTCGGGCT
CATGAGCGCTTGTTTCGGCGTGGGTATGGTGGCAGGCCCCGTGGCCGGGGGACTGTTGGGCGCCATCTCC
TTGCATGCACCATTCCTTGCGGCGGCGGTGCTCAACGGCCTCAACCTACTACTGGGCTGCTTCCTAATGC
AGGAGTCGCATAAGGGAGAGCGTCGAGATCCCGGACACCATCGAATGGCGCAAAACCTTTCGCGGTATGG
CATGATAGCGCCCGGAAGAGAGTCAATTCAGGGTGGTGAATGTGAAACCAGTAACGTTATACGATGTCGC
AGAGTATGCCGGTGTCTCTTATCAGACCGTTTCCCGCGTGGTGAACCAGGCCAGCCACGTTTCTGCGAAA
ACGCGGGAAAAAGTGGAAGCGGCGATGGCGGAGCTGAATTACATTCCCAACCGCGTGGCACAACAACTGG
CGGGCAAACAGTCGTTGCTGATTGGCGTTGCCACCTCCAGTCTGGCCCTGCACGCGCCGTCGCAAATTGT
CGCGGCGATTAAATCTCGCGCCGATCAACTGGGTGCCAGCGTGGTGGTGTCGATGGTAGAACGAAGCGGC
GTCGAAGCCTGTAAAGCGGCGGTGCACAATCTTCTCGCGCAACGCGTCAGTGGGCTGATCATTAACTATC
CGCTGGATGACCAGGATGCCATTGCTGTGGAAGCTGCCTGCACTAATGTTCCGGCGTTATTTCTTGATGT
CTCTGACCAGACACCCATCAACAGTATTATTTTCTCCCATGAAGACGGTACGCGACTGGGCGTGGAGCAT
CTGGTCGCATTGGGTCACCAGCAAATCGCGCTGTTAGCGGGCCCATTAAGTTCTGTCTCGGCGCGTCTGC
GTCTGGCTGGCTGGCATAAATATCTCACTCGCAATCAAATTCAGCCGATAGCGGAACGGGAAGGCGACTG
GAGTGCCATGTCCGGTTTTCAACAAACCATGCAAATGCTGAATGAGGGCATCGTTCCCACTGCGATGCTG
GTTGCCAACGATCAGATGGCGCTGGGCGCAATGCGCGCCATTACCGAGTCCGGGCTGCGCGTTGGTGCGG
ATATCTCGGTAGTGGGATACGACGATACCGAAGACAGCTCATGTTATATCCCGCCGTTAACCACCATCAA
ACAGGATTTTCGCCTGCTGGGGCAAACCAGCGTGGACCGCTTGCTGCAACTCTCTCAGGGCCAGGCGGTG
AAGGGCAATCAGCTGTTGCCCGTCTCACTGGTGAAAAGAAAAACCACCCTGGCGCCCAATACGCAAACCG
CCTCTCCCCGCGCGTTGGCCGATTCATTAATGCAGCTGGCACGACAGGTTTCCCGACTGGAAAGCGGGCA
GTGAGCGCAACGCAATTAATGTAAGTTAGCTCACTCATTAGGCACCGGGATCTCGACCGATGCCCTTGAG
AGCCTTCAACCCAGTCAGCTCCTTCCGGTGGGCGCGGGGCATGACTATCGTCGCCGCACTTATGACTGTC
TTCTTTATCATGCAACTCGTAGGACAGGTGCCGGCAGCGCTCTGGGTCATTTTCGGCGAGGACCGCTTTC
GCTGGAGCGCGACGATGATCGGCCTGTCGCTTGCGGTATTCGGAATCTTGCACGCCCTCGCTCAAGCCTT
CGTCACTGGTCCCGCCACCAAACGTTTCGGCGAGAAGCAGGCCATTATCGCCGGCATGGCGGCCCCACGG
GTGCGCATGATCGTGCTCCTGTCGTTGAGGACCCGGCTAGGCTGGCGGGGTTGCCTTACTGGTTAGCAGA
ATGAATCACCGATACGCGAGCGAACGTGAAGCGACTGCTGCTGCAAAACGTCTGCGACCTGAGCAACAAC
ATGAATGGTCTTCGGTTTCCGTGTTTCGTAAAGTCTGGAAACGCGGAAGTCAGCGCCCTGCACCATTATG
TTCCGGATCTGCATCGCAGGATGCTGCTGGCTACCCTGTGGAACACCTACATCTGTATTAACGAAGCGCT
GGCATTGACCCTGAGTGATTTTTCTCTGGTCCCGCCGCATCCATACCGCCAGTTGTTTACCCTCACAACG
TTCCAGTAACCGGGCATGTTCATCATCAGTAACCCGTATCGTGAGCATCCTCTCTCGTTTCATCGGTATC
ATTACCCCCATGAACAGAAATCCCCCTTACACGGAGGCATCAGTGACCAAACAGGAAAAAACCGCCCTTA
ACATGGCCCGCTTTATCAGAAGCCAGACATTAACGCTTCTGGAGAAACTCAACGAGCTGGACGCGGATGA
ACAGGCAGACATCTGTGAATCGCTTCACGACCACGCTGATGAGCTTTACCGCAGCTGCCTCGCGCGTTTC
GGTGATGACGGTGAAAACCTCTGACACATGCAGCTCCCGGAGACGGTCACAGCTTGTCTGTAAGCGGATG
CCGGGAGCAGACAAGCCCGTCAGGGCGCGTCAGCGG
